Addgene plasmid #142727: TFORF1090
Purpose: Lentiviral vector for overexpressing transcription factor ORFs with unique 24-bp barcodes. Barcodes facilitate identification of transcription factors in pooled screens.
Depositing lab: Feng Zhang. Depositing organization: Broad Institute. Publication: A transcription factor atlas of directed differentiation. Joung J, Ma S, Tay T, Geiger-Schuller KR, Kirchgatterer PC, Verdine VK, Guo B, Arias-Garcia MA, Allen WE, Singh A, Kuksenko O, Abudayyeh OO, Gootenberg JS, Fu Z, Macrae RK, Buenrostro JD, Regev A, Zhang F. Cell. 2023 Jan 5;186(1):209-229.e26. doi: 10.1016/j.cell.2022.11.026. PubMed 36608654.
Backbone
  Vector backbone: pLX_TRC317
  Backbone manufacturer: Broad Institute Genetic Perturbation Platform
  Backbone size w/o insert (bp): 8264
  Vector type: Mammalian Expression, Lentiviral
  Selectable markers: Puromycin
Growth in bacteria
  Bacterial resistance: Ampicillin, 100 μg/mL
  Growth temperature: 37°C
  Growth strain: NEB Stable
  Copy number: High Copy
Gene/Insert
  Gene/Insert name: TULP1
  Species: H. sapiens (human)
  Insert size (bp): 1571
  Entrez Gene: TULP1 (a.k.a. LCA15, RP14, TUBL1)
  Promoter: EF1a
  Cloning method: Unknown
  Sequencing primers: 5′ GGGTGGAGACTGAAGTTAGGCCAG; 3′ CACATAGCGTAAAAGGAGCAACATAG
Terms and licenses: Academic/Nonprofit Terms; Industry Terms: Not Available to Industry
Depositor comments: NM_001289395,ENST00000322263 . The transcription factor ORF portion of this plasmid was synthesized by Genewiz. Please test multiple small colonies in case of plasmid recombination. To make this collection available in a timely manner, a portion of this collection was not fully sequenced by Addgene. If an Addgene verified full plasmid sequence is not available, please contact us prior to placing an order to request the full sequence.
How to cite: TFORF1090 was a gift from Feng Zhang (Addgene plasmid # 142727 ; http://n2t.net/addgene:142727 ; RRID:Addgene_142727)
