[The description below was written by a language model from this plasmid's Addgene catalogue record and pLannotate feature annotations shown in this document.]
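Description:
TFORF1090 is a third-generation-style, self-inactivating lentiviral expression plasmid built on the pLX_TRC317 backbone and carrying the human TULP1 open reading frame as one member of a barcoded transcription factor ORF library. In bacteria it is maintained through a high-copy ColE1/pUC-type origin and selected with ampicillin via the bla gene. An f1 origin and remnants of a lac/lacZα cloning region flanked by T7 and T3 promoters are also present in the backbone. The depositor warns that the plasmid can recombine, as is common for vectors carrying LTR repeats.

The viral genome is transcribed in packaging cells from an RSV promoter fused to a truncated HIV-1 5' LTR. It contains the Ψ packaging signal with a gag fragment, the Rev response element for nuclear export of the full-length RNA, a cPPT/CTS element, and a ΔU3 3' LTR that inactivates LTR promoter activity after integration, followed by an SV40 polyadenylation signal. Within this genome there are two cassettes. An SV40 early promoter drives puromycin N-acetyltransferase for selecting transduced mammalian cells. The EF-1α promoter drives the synthesized TULP1 ORF, which the annotation detects over about 1.47 kb against a catalogued insert size of 1,571 bp. A WPRE downstream enhances transcript expression. A short U6 promoter fragment is annotated between the ORF and the WPRE.

According to the record, each library member carries a unique 24-bp barcode, although it is not annotated in the feature table. The barcode allows the overexpressed factor to be identified in pooled screens, such as those studying directed differentiation.
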