Features (pLannotate 1.2.2; 31 found; start..end, strand, type, name):
      5..231     +  promoter       RSV promoter: Rous sarcoma virus enhancer/promoter
    232..412     +  LTR            5' LTR (truncated): truncated 5' long terminal repeat (LTR) from HIV-1
    459..584     +  misc_feature   HIV-1 Ψ: packaging signal of human immunodeficiency virus type 1
    568..931     +  CDS            HIV-1 gag (fragment): gag protein from human immunodeficiency virus 1; gag
   1077..1310    +  misc_feature   RRE: The Rev response element (RRE) of HIV-1 allows for Rev-dependent mRNA export from the nucleus to the cytoplasm.
   1687..1713    +  CDS            Rev (fragment): human immunodeficiency virus 1 (HIV-1) Rev protein; rev; enhances nuclear export of unspliced and incompletely spliced viral mRNAs
   1720..1743    +  promoter       SV40 promoter (fragment): SV40 early promoter
   1744..1815    +  promoter       SV40 promoter (fragment): SV40 enhancer and early promoter
   1839..1974    +  rep_origin     SV40 ori: SV40 origin of replication
   2020..2616    +  CDS            PuroR (fragment): puromycin N-acetyltransferase; pac from Streptomyces; confers resistance to puromycin
   2665..2782    +  misc_feature   cPPT/CTS: central polypurine tract and central termination sequence of HIV-1
   2847..2913    +  CDS            small t antigen (fragment): SV40 (simian virus 40) small t antigen
   2920..4098    +  promoter       EF-1α promoter: strong constitutive promoter for human elongation factor EF-1α
   4115..5581    +  CDS            TULP1 (fragment): TULP1_HUMAN - Also known as TUBL1. Experimental evidence at protein level: Swiss-Prot protein existence level 1. Required for normal development of photoreceptor synapses. Required for normal photoreceptor function and for long-term survival of photoreceptor cells. Interacts with cytoskeleton proteins and may play a role in protein transport in photoreceptor cells (By similarity). Binds lipids, especially phosphatidylinositol 3-phosphate, phosphatidylinositol 4-phosphate, phosphatidylinositol 5-phosphate, phosphatidylinositol 3,4-bisphosphate, phosphatidylinositol 4,5- bisphosphate, phosphatid
   5597..5650    +  promoter       U6 promoter (fragment): RNA polymerase III promoter for human U6 snRNA
   5692..6280    +  misc_feature   WPRE: woodchuck hepatitis virus posttranscriptional regulatory element
   6331..6350    +  misc_feature   cPPT/CTS (fragment): central polypurine tract and central termination sequence of HIV-1
   6352..6585    +  LTR            3' LTR (ΔU3): self-inactivating 3' long terminal repeat (LTR) from HIV-1
   6663..6784    +  polyA_signal   SV40 poly(A) signal: SV40 polyadenylation signal
   6824..6959    +  rep_origin     SV40 ori: SV40 origin of replication
   6980..6998    -  promoter       T7 promoter: promoter for bacteriophage T7 RNA polymerase
   7006..7161    +  CDS            lacZα (fragment): LacZα fragment of β-galactosidase; lacZ fragment
   7166..7594    +  rep_origin     f1 ori (sequence partly withheld): f1 bacteriophage origin of replication; arrow indicates direction of (+) strand synthesis
   7647..7751    +  promoter       AmpR promoter: bla
   7752..8612    +  CDS            AmpR: β-lactamase; bla; confers resistance to ampicillin, carbenicillin, and related antibiotics
   8783..9371    +  rep_origin     ori: high-copy-number ColE1/pMB1/pBR322/pUC origin of replication
   9554..9646    +  CDS            lacI (fragment): lac repressor; lacI; The lac repressor binds to the lac operator to inhibit transcription in E. coli. This inhibition can be relieved by adding lactose or isopropyl-β-D-thiogalactopyranoside (IPTG).
   9659..9680    +  protein_bind   CAP binding site: CAP binding activates transcription in the presence of cAMP. E. coli catabolite activator protein
   9695..9725    +  promoter       lac promoter: promoter for the E. coli lac operon
   9733..9749    +  protein_bind   lac operator: The lac repressor binds to the lac operator to inhibit transcription in E. coli. This inhibition can be relieved by adding lactose or isopropyl-β-D-thiogalactopyranoside (IPTG). lac repressor encoded by lacI
   9794..9812    +  promoter       T3 promoter: promoter for bacteriophage T3 RNA polymerase
>Addgene plasmid #142727 | TFORF1090 | addgene full sequence | sequence record 395804 | Addgene NGS Result
TTAATGTAGTCTTATGCAATACTCTTGTAGTCTTGCAACATGGTAACGATGAGTTAGCAACATGCCTTAC
AAGGAGAGAAAAAGCACCGTGCATGCCGATTGGTGGAAGTAAGGTGGTACGATCGTGCCTTATTAGGAAG
GCAACAGACGGGTCTGACATGGATTGGACGAACCACTGAATTGCCGCATTGCAGAGATATTGTATTTAAG
TGCCTAGCTCGATACATAAACGGGTCTCTCTGGTTAGACCAGATCTGAGCCTGGGAGCTCTCTGGCTAAC
TAGGGAACCCACTGCTTAAGCCTCAATAAAGCTTGCCTTGAGTGCTTCAAGTAGTGTGTGCCCGTCTGTT
GTGTGACTCTGGTAACTAGAGATCCCTCAGACCCTTTTAGTCAGTGTGGAAAATCTCTAGCAGTGGCGCC
CGAACAGGGACTTGAAAGCGAAAGGGAAACCAGAGGAGCTCTCTCGACGCAGGACTCGGCTTGCTGAAGC
GCGCACGGCAAGAGGCGAGGGGCGGCGACTGGTGAGTACGCCAAAAATTTTGACTAGCGGAGGCTAGAAG
GAGAGAGATGGGTGCGAGAGCGTCAGTATTAAGCGGGGGAGAATTAGATCGCGATGGGAAAAAATTCGGT
TAAGGCCAGGGGGAAAGAAAAAATATAAATTAAAACATATAGTATGGGCAAGCAGGGAGCTAGAACGATT
CGCAGTTAATCCTGGCCTGTTAGAAACATCAGAAGGCTGTAGACAAATACTGGGACAGCTACAACCATCC
CTTCAGACAGGATCAGAAGAACTTAGATCATTATATAATACAGTAGCAACCCTCTATTGTGTGCATCAAA
GGATAGAGATAAAAGACACCAAGGAAGCTTTAGACAAGATAGAGGAAGAGCAAAACAAAAGTAAGACCAC
CGCACAGCAAGCGGCCGCTGATCTTCAGACCTGGAGGAGGAGATATGAGGGACAATTGGAGAAGTGAATT
ATATAAATATAAAGTAGTAAAAATTGAACCATTAGGAGTAGCACCCACCAAGGCAAAGAGAAGAGTGGTG
CAGAGAGAAAAAAGAGCAGTGGGAATAGGAGCTTTGTTCCTTGGGTTCTTGGGAGCAGCAGGAAGCACTA
TGGGCGCAGCGTCAATGACGCTGACGGTACAGGCCAGACAATTATTGTCTGGTATAGTGCAGCAGCAGAA
CAATTTGCTGAGGGCTATTGAGGCGCAACAGCATCTGTTGCAACTCACAGTCTGGGGCATCAAGCAGCTC
CAGGCAAGAATCCTGGCTGTGGAAAGATACCTAAAGGATCAACAGCTCCTGGGGATTTGGGGTTGCTCTG
GAAAACTCATTTGCACCACTGCTGTGCCTTGGAATGCTAGTTGGAGTAATAAATCTCTGGAACAGATTTG
GAATCACACGACCTGGATGGAGTGGGACAGAGAAATTAACAATTACACAAGCTTAATACACTCCTTAATT
GAAGAATCGCAAAACCAGCAAGAAAAGAATGAACAAGAATTATTGGAATTAGATAAATGGGCAAGTTTGT
GGAATTGGTTTAACATAACAAATTGGCTGTGGTATATAAAATTATTCATAATGATAGTAGGAGGCTTGGT
AGGTTTAAGAATAGTTTTTGCTGTACTTTCTATAGTGAATAGAGTTAGGCAGGGATATTCACCATTATCG
TTTCAGACCCACCTCCCAACCCCGAGGGGACCCATGCATTGCATCTCAATTAGTCAGCAACCAGGTGTGG
AAAGTCCCCAGGCTCCCCAGCAGGCAGAAGTATGCAAAGCATGCGTCTCAATTAGTCAGCAACCATAGTC
CCGCCCCTAACTCCGCCCATCCCGCCCCTAACTCCGCCCAGTTCCGCCCATTCTCCGCCCCATGGCTGAC
TAATTTTTTTTATTTATGCAGAGGCCGAGGCCGCCTCGGCCTCTGAGCTATTCCAGAAGTAGTGAGGAGG
CTTTTTTGGAGGCCTAGGCTTTTGCAAAAAGCTTTCTAGAGGTACCACCGGAGCTTACCATGACCGAGTA
CAAGCCCACGGTGCGCCTCGCCACCCGCGACGACGTCCCCAGGGCCGTACGCACCCTCGCCGCCGCGTTC
GCCGACTACCCCGCCACGCGCCACACCGTCGATCCGGACCGCCACATCGAGCGGGTCACCGAGCTGCAAG
AACTCTTCCTCACGCGCGTCGGGCTCGACATCGGCAAGGTGTGGGTCGCGGACGACGGCGCCGCCGTGGC
GGTCTGGACCACGCCGGAGAGCGTCGAAGCGGGGGCGGTGTTCGCCGAGATCGGCCCGCGCATGGCCGAG
TTGAGCGGTTCCCGGCTGGCCGCGCAGCAACAGATGGAAGGCCTCCTGGCGCCGCACCGGCCCAAGGAGC
CCGCGTGGTTCCTGGCCACCGTCGGCGTCTCGCCCGACCACCAGGGCAAGGGTCTGGGCAGCGCCGTCGT
GCTCCCCGGAGTGGAGGCGGCCGAGCGCGCCGGGGTGCCCGCCTTCCTGGAGACCTCCGCGCCCCGCAAC
CTCCCCTTCTACGAGCGGCTCGGCTTCACCGTCACCGCCGACGTCGAGGTGCCCGAAGGACCGCGCACCT
GGTGCATGACCCGCAAGCCCGGTGCCAGTTAACGAATTCTAGATCTTGAGACAAATGGCAGTATTCATCC
ACAATTTTAAAAGAAAAGGGGGGATTGGGGGGTACAGTGCAGGGGAAAGAATAGTAGACATAATAGCAAC
AGACATACAAACTAAAGAATTACAAAAACAAATTACAAAAATTCAAAATTTTCGGGTTTATTACAGGGAC
AGCAGAGATCCACTTTGGCGCCGGCTCGAGGCCTGCAGGTGCAAAGATGGATAAAGTTTTAAACAGAGAG
GAATCTTTGCAGCTAATGGACCTTCTAGGTCTTGAAAGGAGTGGGAATTGGCTCCGGTGCCCGTCAGTGG
GCAGAGCGCACATCGCCCACAGTCCCCGAGAAGTTGGGGGGAGGGGTCGGCAATTGAACCGGTGCCTAGA
GAAGGTGGCGCGGGGTAAACTGGGAAAGTGATGTCGTGTACTGGCTCCGCCTTTTTCCCGAGGGTGGGGG
AGAACCGTATATAAGTGCAGTAGTCGCCGTGAACGTTCTTTTTCGCAACGGGTTTGCCGCCAGAACACAG
GTAAGTGCCGTGTGTGGTTCCCGCGGGCCTGGCCTCTTTACGGGTTATGGCCCTTGCGTGCCTTGAATTA
CTTCCACCTGGCTGCAGTACGTGATTCTTGATCCCGAGCTTCGGGTTGGAAGTGGGTGGGAGAGTTCGAG
GCCTTGCGCTTAAGGAGCCCCTTCGCCTCGTGCTTGAGTTGAGGCCTGGCCTGGGCGCTGGGGCCGCCGC
GTGCGAATCTGGTGGCACCTTCGCGCCTGTCTCGCTGCTTTCGATAAGTCTCTAGCCATTTAAAATTTTT
GATGACCTGCTGCGACGCTTTTTTTCTGGCAAGATAGTCTTGTAAATGCGGGCCAAGATCTGCACACTGG
TATTTCGGTTTTTGGGGCCGCGGGCGGCGACGGGGCCCGTGCGTCCCAGCGCACATGTTCGGCGAGGCGG
GGCCTGCGAGCGCGGCCACCGAGAATCGGACGGGGGTAGTCTCAAGCTGGCCGGCCTGCTCTGGTGCCTG
GCCTCGCGCCGCCGTGTATCGCCCCGCCCTGGGCGGCAAGGCTGGCCCGGTCGGCACCAGTTGCGTGAGC
GGAAAGATGGCCGCTTCCCGGCCCTGCTGCAGGGAGCTCAAAATGGAGGACGCGGCGCTCGGGAGAGCGG
GCGGGTGAGTCACCCACACAAAGGAAAAGGGCCTTTCCGTCCTCAGCCGTCGCTTCATGTGACTCCACGG
AGTACCGGGCGCCGTCCAGGCACCTCGATTAGTTCTCGAGCTTTTGGAGTACGTCGTCTTTAGGTTGGGG
GGAGGGGTTTTATGCGATGGAGTTTCCCCACACTGAGTGGGTGGAGACTGAAGTTAGGCCAGCTTGGCAC
TTGATGTAATTCTCCTTGGAATTTGCCCTTTTTGAGTTTGGATCTTGGTTCATTCTCAAGCCTCAGACAG
TGGTTCAAAGTTTTTTTCTTCCATTTCAGGTGTCGTGAGGCTAGCACCGCCACCATGCCTCTGCGGGATG
AAACCCTCCGAGAGGTGTGGGCCTCTGACAGTGGGCATGAAGAAGAAAGCCTGAGCCCGGAGGCCCCGCG
GCGCCCCAAACAGCGACCCGCCCCGGCACAGAGGCTAAGGAAGAAGAGGACGGAGGCCCCCGAATCCCCC
TGCCCCACGGGATCCAAGCCCCGGAAGCCCGGAGAGGAGGAGGAGGAAGAGGAGGACGAGGAGGACGAGG
AAGAGGAGGCAGAGGAAAAGAAAGAGAAAATCCTTCTGCCTCCCAAGAAGCCCCTGAGAGAGAAGAGCTC
CGCAGACCTGAAGGAGAGGAGGGCCAAGGCCCAGGGCCCAAGGGGAGACCTGGGAAGCCCTGACCCCCCA
CCGAAACCTCTGCGTGTTAGGAATAAGGAAGCTCCAGCAGGGGAGGGGACCAAGATGAGAAAGACCAAGA
AGAAAGGGTCTGGGGAGGCCGACAAGGACCCCTCAGGGAGCCCAGCCAGTGCGAGGAAGAGCCCAGCAGC
CATGTTTCTGGTTGGGGAAGGCAGTCCTGACAAGAAAGCCCTGAAGAAGAAAGGCACTCCCAAAGGCGCG
AGGAAGGAGGAAGAAGAGGAGGAGGAGGCAGCTACGGTGATAAAGAAGAGCAATCAAAAGGGCAAAGCCA
AAGGAAAAGGCAAAAAGAAAGCGAAGGAGGAGAGGGCCCCGTCTCCCCCCGTGGAGGTGGACGAACCCCG
GGAGTTTGTGCTCCGGCCTGCCCCCCAGGGCCGCACGGTGCGCTGCCGGCTGACCCGGGACAAAAAGGGC
ATGGATCGAGGCATGTATCCCTCCTACTTCCTGCACCTGGACACGGAGAAGAAGGTGTTCCTCTTGGCTG
GCAGGAAACGAAAACGGAGCAAGACAGCCAATTACCTCATCTCCATCGACCCTACCAATCTGTCCCGAGG
AGGGGAGAATTTCATCGGGAAGCTGAGGTCCAACCTCCTGGGGAACCGCTTCACGGTCTTTGACAACGGG
CAGAACCCACAGCGTGGGTACAGCACTAATGTGGCAAGCCTTCGGCAGGAGCTGGCAGCTGTGATCTATG
AAACCAACGTGCTGGGCTTCCGTGGCCCCCGGCGCATGACCGTCATCATTCCTGGCATGAGTGCGGAGAA
CGAGAGGGTCCCCATCCGGCCCCGAAATGCTAGTGACGGCCTGCTGGTGCGCTGGCAGAACAAGACGCTG
GAGAGCCTCATAGAACTGCACAACAAGCCACCTGTCTGGAACGATGACAGTGGCTCCTACACCCTCAACT
TCCAAGGCCGGGTCACCCAGGCCTCAGTCAAGAACTTCCAGATTGTCCACGCTGATGACCCCGACTATAT
CGTGCTGCAGTTCGGCCGCGTGGCGGAGGACGCCTTCACCCTAGACTACCGGTACCCGCTGTGCGCCCTG
CAGGCCTTCGCCATCGCCCTCTCCAGTTTCGACGGGAAGCTGGCCTGCGAGTAGTAATGAACTAGTCCGT
AACTTGAAAGTATTTCGATTTCTTGGCTTTATATATCTTGTGGAAAGGACGACAACCGAATTTGTGCCAT
ATATATACGCGTTAAGTCGACAATCAACCTCTGGATTACAAAATTTGTGAAAGATTGACTGGTATTCTTA
ACTATGTTGCTCCTTTTACGCTATGTGGATACGCTGCTTTAATGCCTTTGTATCATGCTATTGCTTCCCG
TATGGCTTTCATTTTCTCCTCCTTGTATAAATCCTGGTTGCTGTCTCTTTATGAGGAGTTGTGGCCCGTT
GTCAGGCAACGTGGCGTGGTGTGCACTGTGTTTGCTGACGCAACCCCCACTGGTTGGGGCATTGCCACCA
CCTGTCAGCTCCTTTCCGGGACTTTCGCTTTCCCCCTCCCTATTGCCACGGCGGAACTCATCGCCGCCTG
CCTTGCCCGCTGCTGGACAGGGGCTCGGCTGTTGGGCACTGACAATTCCGTGGTGTTGTCGGGGAAATCA
TCGTCCTTTCCTTGGCTGCTCGCCTGTGTTGCCACCTGGATTCTGCGCGGGACGTCCTTCTGCTACGTCC
CTTCGGCCCTCAATCCAGCGGACCTTCCTTCCCGCGGCCTGCTGCCGGCTCTGCGGCCTCTTCCGCGTCT
TCGCCTTCGCCCTCAGACGAGTCGGATCTCCCTTTGGGCCGCCTCCCCGCGTCGACTTTAAGACCAATGA
CTTACAAGGCAGCTGTAGATCTTAGCCACTTTTTAAAAGAAAAGGGGGGACTGGAAGGGCTAATTCACTC
CCAACGAAGACAAGATCTGCTTTTTGCTTGTACTGGGTCTCTCTGGTTAGACCAGATCTGAGCCTGGGAG
CTCTCTGGCTAACTAGGGAACCCACTGCTTAAGCCTCAATAAAGCTTGCCTTGAGTGCTTCAAGTAGTGT
GTGCCCGTCTGTTGTGTGACTCTGGTAACTAGAGATCCCTCAGACCCTTTTAGTCAGTGTGGAAAATCTC
TAGCAGTACGTATAGTAGTTCATGTCATCTTATTATTCAGTATTTATAACTTGCAAAGAAATGAATATCA
GAGAGTGAGAGGAACTTGTTTATTGCAGCTTATAATGGTTACAAATAAAGCAATAGCATCACAAATTTCA
CAAATAAAGCATTTTTTTCACTGCATTCTAGTTGTGGTTTGTCCAAACTCATCAATGTATCTTATCATGT
CTGGCTCTAGCTATCCCGCCCCTAACTCCGCCCATCCCGCCCCTAACTCCGCCCAGTTCCGCCCATTCTC
CGCCCCATGGCTGACTAATTTTTTTTATTTATGCAGAGGCCGAGGCCGCCTCGGCCTCTGAGCTATTCCA
GAAGTAGTGAGGAGGCTTTTTTGGAGGCCTAGGGACGTACCCAATTCGCCCTATAGTGAGTCGTATTACG
CGCGCTCACTGGCCGTCGTTTTACAACGTCGTGACTGGGAAAACCCTGGCGTTACCCAACTTAATCGCCT
TGCAGCACATCCCCCTTTCGCCAGCTGGCGTAATAGCGAAGAGGCCCGCACCGATCGCCCTTCCCAACAG
TTGCGCAGCCTGAATGGCGAATGGG
[124 nt withheld, positions 7166-7289]
C
[91 nt withheld, positions 7291-7381]
A
[49 nt withheld, positions 7383-7431]
CCTTTGACGTTGGAGTCCACGTTCTTT
[37 nt withheld, positions 7459-7495]
ACCCTATCTCGGTCTATTCTTTTGATTTATAAGGGATTTTGCCGATTTCGGCCTATTGGTTAAAAAATGA
GCTGATTTAACAAAAATTTAACGCGAATTTTAACAAAATATTAACGCTTACAATTTAGGTGGCACTTTTC
GGGGAAATGTGCGCGGAACCCCTATTTGTTTATTTTTCTAAATACATTCAAATATGTATCCGCTCATGAG
ACAATAACCCTGATAAATGCTTCAATAATATTGAAAAAGGAAGAGTATGAGTATTCAACATTTCCGTGTC
GCCCTTATTCCCTTTTTTGCGGCATTTTGCCTTCCTGTTTTTGCTCACCCAGAAACGCTGGTGAAAGTAA
AAGATGCTGAAGATCAGTTGGGTGCACGAGTGGGTTACATCGAACTGGATCTCAACAGCGGTAAGATCCT
TGAGAGTTTTCGCCCCGAAGAACGTTTTCCAATGATGAGCACTTTTAAAGTTCTGCTATGTGGCGCGGTA
TTATCCCGTATTGACGCCGGGCAAGAGCAACTCGGTCGCCGCATACACTATTCTCAGAATGACTTGGTTG
AGTACTCACCAGTCACAGAAAAGCATCTTACGGATGGCATGACAGTAAGAGAATTATGCAGTGCTGCCAT
AACCATGAGTGATAACACTGCGGCCAACTTACTTCTGACAACGATCGGAGGACCGAAGGAGCTAACCGCT
TTTTTGCACAACATGGGGGATCATGTAACTCGCCTTGATCGTTGGGAACCGGAGCTGAATGAAGCCATAC
CAAACGACGAGCGTGACACCACGATGCCTGTAGCAATGGCAACAACGTTGCGCAAACTATTAACTGGCGA
ACTACTTACTCTAGCTTCCCGGCAACAATTAATAGACTGGATGGAGGCGGATAAAGTTGCAGGACCACTT
CTGCGCTCGGCCCTTCCGGCTGGCTGGTTTATTGCTGATAAATCTGGAGCCGGTGAGCGTGGGTCTCGCG
GTATCATTGCAGCACTGGGGCCAGATGGTAAGCCCTCCCGTATCGTAGTTATCTACACGACGGGGAGTCA
GGCAACTATGGATGAACGAAATAGACAGATCGCTGAGATAGGTGCCTCACTGATTAAGCATTGGTAACTG
TCAGACCAAGTTTACTCATATATACTTTAGATTGATTTAAAACTTCATTTTTAATTTAAAAGGATCTAGG
TGAAGATCCTTTTTGATAATCTCATGACCAAAATCCCTTAACGTGAGTTTTCGTTCCACTGAGCGTCAGA
CCCCGTAGAAAAGATCAAAGGATCTTCTTGAGATCCTTTTTTTCTGCGCGTAATCTGCTGCTTGCAAACA
AAAAAACCACCGCTACCAGCGGTGGTTTGTTTGCCGGATCAAGAGCTACCAACTCTTTTTCCGAAGGTAA
CTGGCTTCAGCAGAGCGCAGATACCAAATACTGTTCTTCTAGTGTAGCCGTAGTTAGGCCACCACTTCAA
GAACTCTGTAGCACCGCCTACATACCTCGCTCTGCTAATCCTGTTACCAGTGGCTGCTGCCAGTGGCGAT
AAGTCGTGTCTTACCGGGTTGGACTCAAGACGATAGTTACCGGATAAGGCGCAGCGGTCGGGCTGAACGG
GGGGTTCGTGCACACAGCCCAGCTTGGAGCGAACGACCTACACCGAACTGAGATACCTACAGCGTGAGCT
ATGAGAAAGCGCCACGCTTCCCGAAGGGAGAAAGGCGGACAGGTATCCGGTAAGCGGCAGGGTCGGAACA
GGAGAGCGCACGAGGGAGCTTCCAGGGGGAAACGCCTGGTATCTTTATAGTCCTGTCGGGTTTCGCCACC
TCTGACTTGAGCGTCGATTTTTGTGATGCTCGTCAGGGGGGCGGAGCCTATGGAAAAACGCCAGCAACGC
GGCCTTTTTACGGTTCCTGGCCTTTTGCTGGCCTTTTGCTCACATGTTCTTTCCTGCGTTATCCCCTGAT
TCTGTGGATAACCGTATTACCGCCTTTGAGTGAGCTGATACCGCTCGCCGCAGCCGAACGACCGAGCGCA
GCGAGTCAGTGAGCGAGGAAGCGGAAGAGCGCCCAATACGCAAACCGCCTCTCCCCGCGCGTTGGCCGAT
TCATTAATGCAGCTGGCACGACAGGTTTCCCGACTGGAAAGCGGGCAGTGAGCGCAACGCAATTAATGTG
AGTTAGCTCACTCATTAGGCACCCCAGGCTTTACACTTTATGCTTCCGGCTCGTATGTTGTGTGGAATTG
TGAGCGGATAACAATTTCACACAGGAAACAGCTATGACCATGATTACGCCAAGCGCGCAATTAACCCTCA
CTAAAGGGAACAAAAGCTGGAGCTGCAAGC
