>Addgene plasmid #142727 | TFORF1090 | depositor partial sequence | sequence record 280319 | Insert
ACCGCCACCATGCCTCTGCGGGATGAAACCCTCCGAGAGGTGTGGGCCTCTGACAGTGGGCATGAAGAAG
AAAGCCTGAGCCCGGAGGCCCCGCGGCGCCCCAAACAGCGACCCGCCCCGGCACAGAGGCTAAGGAAGAA
GAGGACGGAGGCCCCCGAATCCCCCTGCCCCACGGGATCCAAGCCCCGGAAGCCCGGAGAGGAGGAGGAG
GAAGAGGAGGACGAGGAGGACGAGGAAGAGGAGGCAGAGGAAAAGAAAGAGAAAATCCTTCTGCCTCCCA
AGAAGCCCCTGAGAGAGAAGAGCTCCGCAGACCTGAAGGAGAGGAGGGCCAAGGCCCAGGGCCCAAGGGG
AGACCTGGGAAGCCCTGACCCCCCACCGAAACCTCTGCGTGTTAGGAATAAGGAAGCTCCAGCAGGGGAG
GGGACCAAGATGAGAAAGACCAAGAAGAAAGGGTCTGGGGAGGCCGACAAGGACCCCTCAGGGAGCCCAG
CCAGTGCGAGGAAGAGCCCAGCAGCCATGTTTCTGGTTGGGGAAGGCAGTCCTGACAAGAAAGCCCTGAA
GAAGAAAGGCACTCCCAAAGGCGCGAGGAAGGAGGAAGAAGAGGAGGAGGAGGCAGCTACGGTGATAAAG
AAGAGCAATCAAAAGGGCAAAGCCAAAGGAAAAGGCAAAAAGAAAGCGAAGGAGGAGAGGGCCCCGTCTC
CCCCCGTGGAGGTGGACGAACCCCGGGAGTTTGTGCTCCGGCCTGCCCCCCAGGGCCGCACGGTGCGCTG
CCGGCTGACCCGGGACAAAAAGGGCATGGATCGAGGCATGTATCCCTCCTACTTCCTGCACCTGGACACG
GAGAAGAAGGTGTTCCTCTTGGCTGGCAGGAAACGAAAACGGAGCAAGACAGCCAATTACCTCATCTCCA
TCGACCCTACCAATCTGTCCCGAGGAGGGGAGAATTTCATCGGGAAGCTGAGGTCCAACCTCCTGGGGAA
CCGCTTCACGGTCTTTGACAACGGGCAGAACCCACAGCGTGGGTACAGCACTAATGTGGCAAGCCTTCGG
CAGGAGCTGGCAGCTGTGATCTATGAAACCAACGTGCTGGGCTTCCGTGGCCCCCGGCGCATGACCGTCA
TCATTCCTGGCATGAGTGCGGAGAACGAGAGGGTCCCCATCCGGCCCCGAAATGCTAGTGACGGCCTGCT
GGTGCGCTGGCAGAACAAGACGCTGGAGAGCCTCATAGAACTGCACAACAAGCCACCTGTCTGGAACGAT
GACAGTGGCTCCTACACCCTCAACTTCCAAGGCCGGGTCACCCAGGCCTCAGTCAAGAACTTCCAGATTG
TCCACGCTGATGACCCCGACTATATCGTGCTGCAGTTCGGCCGCGTGGCGGAGGACGCCTTCACCCTAGA
CTACCGGTACCCGCTGTGCGCCCTGCAGGCCTTCGCCATCGCCCTCTCCAGTTTCGACGGGAAGCTGGCC
TGCGAGTAGTAATGAACTAGTCCGTAACTTGAAAGTATTTCGATTTCTTGGCTTTATATATCTTGTGGAA
AGGACGACAACCGAATTTGTGCCATATATAT
