>Addgene plasmid #142727 | TFORF1090 | depositor partial sequence | sequence record 280320 | Barcode
CAACCGAATTTGTGCCATATATAT
